>Addgene plasmid #147107 | pCMV128-Rluc-CTE-CCC_O | depositor full sequence | sequence record 289554 | Full Sequence
GACGAAAGGGCCTCGTGATACGCCTATTTTTATAGGTTAATGTCATGATAATAATGGTTTCTTAGACGTC
AGGTGGCACTTTTCGGGGAAATGTGCGCGGAACCCCTATTTGTTTATTTTTCTAAATACATTCAAATATG
TATCCGCTCATGAGACAATAACCCTGATAAATGCTTCAATAATATTGAAAAAGGAAGAGTATGAGTATTC
AACATTTCCGTGTCGCCCTTATTCCCTTTTTTGCGGCATTTTGCCTTCCTGTTTTTGCTCACCCAGAAAC
GCTGGTGAAAGTAAAAGATGCTGAAGATCAGTTGGGTGCACGAGTGGGTTACATCGAACTGGATCTCAAC
AGCGGTAAGATCCTTGAGAGTTTTCGCCCCGAAGAACGTTTTCCAATGATGAGCACTTTTAAAGTTCTGC
TATGTGGCGCGGTATTATCCCGTATTGACGCCGGGCAAGAGCAACTCGGTCGCCGCATACACTATTCTCA
GAATGACTTGGTTGAGTACTCACCAGTCACAGAAAAGCATCTTACGGATGGCATGACAGTAAGAGAATTA
TGCAGTGCTGCCATAACCATGAGTGATAACACTGCGGCCAACTTACTTCTGACAACGATCGGAGGACCGA
AGGAGCTAACCGCTTTTTTGCACAACATGGGGGATCATGTAACTCGCCTTGATCGTTGGGAACCGGAGCT
GAATGAAGCCATACCAAACGACGAGCGTGACACCACGATGCCTGTAGCAATGGCAACAACGTTGCGCAAA
CTATTAACTGGCGAACTACTTACTCTAGCTTCCCGGCAACAATTAATAGACTGGATGGAGGCGGATAAAG
TTGCAGGACCACTTCTGCGCTCGGCCCTTCCGGCTGGCTGGTTTATTGCTGATAAATCTGGAGCCGGTGA
GCGTGGGTCTCGCGGTATCATTGCAGCACTGGGGCCAGATGGTAAGCCCTCCCGTATCGTAGTTATCTAC
ACGACGGGGAGTCAGGCAACTATGGATGAACGAAATAGACAGATCGCTGAGATAGGTGCCTCACTGATTA
AGCATTGGTAACTGTCAGACCAAGTTTACTCATATATACTTTAGATTGATTTAAAACTTCATTTTTAATT
TAAAAGGATCTAGGTGAAGATCCTTTTTGATAATCTCATGACCAAAATCCCTTAACGTGAGTTTTCGTTC
CACTGAGCGTCAGACCCCGTAGAAAAGATCAAAGGATCTTCTTGAGATCCTTTTTTTCTGCGCGTAATCT
GCTGCTTGCAAACAAAAAAACCACCGCTACCAGCGGTGGTTTGTTTGCCGGATCAAGAGCTACCAACTCT
TTTTCCGAAGGTAACTGGCTTCAGCAGAGCGCAGATACCAAATACTGTCCTTCTAGTGTAGCCGTAGTTA
GGCCACCACTTCAAGAACTCTGTAGCACCGCCTACATACCTCGCTCTGCTAATCCTGTTACCAGTGGCTG
CTGCCAGTGGCGATAAGTCGTGTCTTACCGGGTTGGACTCAAGACGATAGTTACCGGATAAGGCGCAGCG
GTCGGGCTGAACGGGGGGTTCGTGCACACAGCCCAGCTTGGAGCGAACGACCTACACCGAACTGAGATAC
CTACAGCGTGAGCATTGAGAAAGCGCCACGCTTCCCGAAGGGAGAAAGGCGGACAGGTATCCGGTAAGCG
GCAGGGTCGGAACAGGAGAGCGCACGAGGGAGCTTCCAGGGGGAAACGCCTGGTATCTTTATAGTCCTGT
CGGGTTTCGCCACCTCTGACTTGAGCGTCGATTTTTGTGATGCTCGTCAGGGGGGCGGAGCCTATGGAAA
AACGCCAGCAACGCGGCCTTTTTACGGTTCCTGGCCTTTTGCTGGCCTTTTGCTCACATGTTCTTTCCTG
CGTTATCCCCTGATTCTGTGGATAACCGTATTACCGCCTTTGAGTGAGCTGATACCGCTCGCCGCAGCCG
AACGACCGAGCGCAGCGAGTCAGTGAGCGAGGAAGCGGAAGAGCGCCCAATACGCAAACCGCCTCTCCCC
GCGCGTTGGCCGATTCATTAATGCAGCTGGCACGACAGGTTTCCCGACTGGAAAGCGGGCAGTGAGCGCA
ACGCAATTAATGTGAGTTAGCTCACTCATTAGGCACCCCAGGCTTTACACTTTATGCTTCCGGCTCGTAT
GTTGTGTGGAATTGTGAGCGGATAACAATTTCACACAGGAAACAGCTATGACCATGATTACGCCAAGCTT
GCATGCCTGCAGGTCGAGGTCGACCCATTGCATACGTTGTATCCATATCATAATATGTACATTTATATTG
GCTCATGTCCAACATTACCGCCATGTTGACATTGATTATTGACTAGTTATTAATAGTAATCAATTACGGG
GTCATTAGTTCATAGCCCATATATGGAGTTCCGCGTTACATAACTTACGGTAAATGGCCCGCCTGGCTGA
CCGCCCAACGACCCCCGCCCATTGACGTCAATAATGACGTATGTTCCCATAGTAACGCCAATAGGGACTT
TCCATTGACGTCAATGGGTGGAGTATTTACGGTAAACTGCCCACTTGGCAGTACATCAAGTGTATCATAT
GCCAAGTACGCCCCCTATTGACGTCAATGACGGTAAATGGCCCGCCTGGCATTATGCCCAGTACATGACC
TTATGGGACTTTCCTACTTGGCAGTACATCTACGTATTAGTCATCGCTATTACCATGGTGATGCGGTTTT
GGCAGTACATCAATGGGCGTGGATAGCGGTTTGACTCACGGGGATTTCCAAGTCTCCACCCCATTGACGT
CAATGGGAGTTTGTTTTGGCACCAAAATCAACGGGACTTTCCAAAATGTCGTAACAACTCCGCCCCATTG
ACGCAAATGGGCGGTAGGCGTGTACGGTGGGAGGTCTATATAAGCAGAGTCTAGAGCCCTGGAAGCATCC
AGGAAGTCAGCCTAGGACTGCTTGTAACAATTGCTATTGTAAAAAGTGTTGCTTTCATTGCTACGCGTGT
TTCACAAGAAAAGGCTTAGGCATCTCCTTGATCAGGAAGAAGCGGAGACAGCGACGAAGAGCTCCTCAGG
ACAGTCAGACTCATCAAGCTTCTCTATCAAAGCAGTAAGTAGTAAATGTAATGCAATCTTTACAAATATT
AGCAATAGTATCATTAGTAGTAGTAGCAATAATAGCAATAGTTGTGTGGACCATAGTACTCATAGAATAT
AGGAAAATATTAAGACAAAGAAAATAGACAGATTAATTGATAGAATAAGAGAAAAAGCAGAAGACAGTGG
CGGCCGCACAGCCACCATGGCTTCCAAGGTGTACGACCCCGAGCAACGCAAACGCATGATCACTGGGCCT
CAGTGGTGGGCTCGCTGCAAGCAAATGAACGTGCTGGACTCCTTCATCAACTACTATGATTCCGAGAAGC
ACGCCGAGAACGCCGTGATTTTTCTGCATGGTAACGCTGCCTCCAGCTACCTGTGGAGGCACGTCGTGCC
TCACATCGAGCCCGTGGCTAGATGCATCATCCCTGATCTGATCGGAATGGGTAAGTCCGGCAAGAGCGGG
AATGGCTCATATCGCCTCCTGGATCACTACAAGTACCTCACCGCTTGGTTCGAGCTGCTGAACCTTCCAA
AGAAAATCATCTTTGTGGGCCACGACTGGGGGGCTTGTCTGGCCTTTCACTACTCCTACGAGCACCAAGA
CAAGATCAAGGCCATCGTCCATGCTGAGAGTGTCGTGGACGTGATCGAGTCCTGGGACGAGTGGCCTGAC
ATCGAGGAGGATATCGCCCTGATCAAGAGCGAAGAGGGCGAGAAAATGGTGCTTGAGAATAACTTCTTCG
TCGAGACCATGCTCCCAAGCAAGATCATGCGGAAACTGGAGCCTGAGGAGTTCGCTGCCTACCTGGAGCC
ATTCAAGGAGAAGGGCGAGGTTAGACGGCCTACCCTCTCCTGGCCTCGCGAGATCCCTCTCGTTAAGGGA
GGCAAGCCCGACGTCGTCCAGATTGTCCGCAACTACAACGCCTACCTTCGGGCCAGCGACGATCTGCCTA
AGATGTTCATCGAGTCCGACCCTGGGTTCTTTTCCAACGCTATTGTCGAGGGAGCTAAGAAGTTCCCTAA
CACCGAGTTCGTGAAGGTGAAGGGCCTCCACTTCAGCCAGGAGGACGCTCCAGATGAAATGGGTAAGTAC
ATCAAGAGCTTCGTGGAGCGCGTGCTGAAGAACGAGCAGTAAGGATCCTCTAGTCTGTGTTACTTTAAAT
TGCACTGATTTGGGGAAGGCTACTAATACCAATAGTAGTAATTGGAAAGAAGAAATAAAAGGAGAAATAA
AAAACTGCTCTTTCAATATCACCACAAGCATAAGAGATAAGATTCAGAAAGAAAATGCACTTTTTCGTAA
CCTTGATGTAGTACCAATAGATAATGCTAGTACTACTACCAACTATACCAACTATAGGTTGATACATTGT
AACAGATCAGTCATTACACAGGCCTGTCCAAAGGTATCATTTGAGCCAATTCCCATACATTATTGTACCC
CGGCTGGTTTTGCGATTCTAAAGTGTAATAATAAAACGTTCAATGGAAAAGGACCATGTACAAATGTCAG
CACAGTACAATGTACACATGGAATTAGGCCAATAGTGTCAACTCAACTGCTGTTAAATGGCAGTCTAGCA
GAAGAAGAGGTAGTAATTAGATCTGACAATTTCACGAACAATGCTAAAACCATAATAGTACAGCTGAATG
AATCTGTAGCAATTAACTGTACAAGACCCAACAACAATACAAGAAAAAGTATCTATATAGGACCAGGGAG
AGCATTTCATACAACAGGAAGAATAATAGGAGATATAAGAAAAGCACATTGTAACATTAGTAGAGCACAA
TGGAATAACACTTTAGAACAGATAGTTAAAAAATTAAGAGAACAGTTTGGGAATAATAAAACAATAGTCT
TTAATCAATCCTCAGGAGGGGACCCAGAAATTGTAATGCACAGTTTTAATTGTAGAGGGGAATTTTTCTA
CTGTAATACAACACAACTGTTTAATAATACATGGAGGTTAAATCACACTGAAGGAACTAAAGGAAATGAC
ACAATCATACTCCCATGTAGAATAAAACAAATTATAAACATGTGGCAGGAAGTAGGAAAAGCAATGTATG
CCCCTCCCATTGGAGGACAAATTAGTTGTTCATCAAATATTACAGGGCTGCTATTAACAAGAGATGGTGG
TACAAATGTAACTAATGACACCGAGGTCTTCAGACCTGGAGGAGGAGATATGAGGGACAATTGGAGAAGT
GAATTATATAAATATAAAGTAATAAAAATTGAACCATTAGGAATAGCACCCACCAAGGCAAAGAGAAGAG
TGGTGCAGAGAGAAAAAAGAGCAGTGGGAATAGTAGGAGCTATGGGGCCCAGACCACCTCCCCTGCGAGC
TAAGCTGGACAGCCAATGACGGGTAAGAGAGTGACATTTTTCACTAACCTACCCCAGGAGGGCCGTCAGA
GCTACTGCCTAATCCAAAGACGGGTAAAAGTGATAAAAATGTATCACTCCAACCTACCCCAGGCGCAGCT
TCCGAGGGATTCCCGGGTAGGGATTTGGGGTTGCTCTGGAAAACTCATTTGCACCACTGCTGTGCCTTGG
AATGCTAGTTGGAGTAATAAATCTCTGGAAGACATTTGGGATAACATGACCTGGATGCAGTGGGAAAGAG
AAATTGACAATTACACAAACACAATATACACCTTACTTGAAGAATCGCAGAACCAACAAGAAAAGAATGA
ACAAGAATTATTAGAATTGGATAAGTGGGCAAGTTTGTGGAATTGGTTTAGCATAACAAACTGGCTGTGG
TATATAAAGATATTCATAATGATAGTAGGAGGCTTGGTAGGTTTAAGAATAGTTTTTGCTGTGCTTTCTA
TAGTGAATAGAGTTAGGCAGGGATACTCACCATTGTCATTTCAGACCCGCCTCCCAGTCCTCGAGACCTG
GAAAAACATGGAGCAATCACAAGTAGCAATACAGCAGCTACTAATGCTGATTGTGCCTGGCTAGAAGCAC
AAGAGGAGGAAGAGGTGGGTTTTCCAGTCAGACCTCAGGTACCTTTAAGACCAATGACTTACAAGGCAGC
TTTAGATATTAGCCACTTTTTAAAAGAAAAGGGGGGACTGGAAGGGCTAATTTGGTCCCAAAGAAGACAA
GAGATCCTTGATCTGTGGATCTACCACACACAAGGCTACTTCCCTGATTGGCAGAATTACACACCAGGGC
CAGGGATCAGATATCCACTGACCTTTGGATGGTGCTTCAAGCTAGTACCAGTTGAGCCAGAGAAGGTAGA
AGAGGCCAATGAAGGAGAGAACAACAGCTTGTTACACCCTATGAGCCTGCATGGGATGGAGGACGCGGAG
AAAGAAGTGTTAGTGTGGAGGTTTGACAGCAAACTAGCATTTCATCACATGGCCCGAGAGCTGCATCCGG
AGTACTACAAAGACTGCTGACATCGAGCTTTCTACAAGGGACTTTCCGCTGGGGACTTTCCAGGGAGGCG
TGGCCTGGGCGGGACTGGGGAGTGGCGTCCCTCAGATGCTGCATATAAGCAGCTGCTTTTTGCCTGTACT
GGGTCTCTCTGGTTAGACCAGATCTGAGCCTGGGAGCTCTCTGGCTAACTAGGGAACCCACTGCTTAAGC
CTCAATAAAGCTTGCCTTGAGTGCTTCAAGTAGTGTGTGCCCGTCTGTTGTGTGACTCTGGTAACTAGAG
ATCCCTCAGACCCTTTTAGTCAGTGTGGAATTCACTGGCCGTCGTTTTACAACGTCGTGACTGGGAAAAC
CCTGGCGTTACCCAACTTAATCGCCTTGCAGCACATCCCCCTTTCGCCAGCTGGCGTAATAGCGAAGAGG
CCCGCACCGATCGCCCTTCCCAACAGTTGCGCAGCCTGAATGGCGAATGGCGCCTGATGCGGTATTTTCT
CCTTACGCATCTGTGCGGTATTTCACACCGCATATGGTGCACTCTCAGTACAATCTGCTCTGATGCCGCA
TAGTTAAGCCAGCCCCGACACCCGCCAACACCCGCTGACGCGCCCTGACGGGCTTGTCTGCTCCCGGCAT
CCGCTTACAGACAAGCTGTGACCGTCTCCGGGAGCTGCATGTGTCAGAGGTTTTCACCGTCATCACCGAA
ACGCGCGA
Features (pLannotate 1.2.2; 20 found; start..end, strand, type, name):
     96..200     +  promoter       AmpR promoter: bla
    201..1061    +  CDS            AmpR: β-lactamase; bla; confers resistance to ampicillin, carbenicillin, and related antibiotics
   1232..1820    +  rep_origin     ori: high-copy-number ColE1/pMB1/pBR322/pUC origin of replication
   2003..2095    +  CDS            lacI (fragment): lac repressor; lacI; The lac repressor binds to the lac operator to inhibit transcription in E. coli. This inhibition can be relieved by adding lactose or isopropyl-β-D-thiogalactopyranoside (IPTG).
   2108..2129    +  protein_bind   CAP binding site: CAP binding activates transcription in the presence of cAMP. E. coli catabolite activator protein
   2144..2174    +  promoter       lac promoter: promoter for the E. coli lac operon
   2182..2198    +  protein_bind   lac operator: The lac repressor binds to the lac operator to inhibit transcription in E. coli. This inhibition can be relieved by adding lactose or isopropyl-β-D-thiogalactopyranoside (IPTG). lac repressor encoded by lacI
   2235..2257    -  misc_feature   MCS (fragment): pUC18/19 multiple cloning site
   2338..2717    +  enhancer       CMV enhancer: human cytomegalovirus immediate early enhancer
   2718..2919    +  promoter       CMV promoter: human cytomegalovirus (CMV) immediate early promoter
   2921..3115    +  CDS            tat (fragment): TAT_HV112 - Experimental evidence at protein level: Swiss-Prot protein existence level 1. Extracellular circulating Tat can be endocytosed by surrounding uninfected cells via the binding to several surface receptors such as CD26, CXCR4, heparan sulfate proteoglycans (HSPG) or LDLR. Neurons are rarely infected, but they internalize Tat via their LDLR. Through its interaction with nuclear HATs, Tat is potentially able to control the acetylation-dependent cellular gene expression. Modulates the expression of many cellular genes involved in cell survival, proliferation or in coding for cytokines o
   3131..3244    +  CDS            vpu (fragment): VPU_HV1S1 - Experimental evidence at protein level: Swiss-Prot protein existence level 1. Enhances virion budding by targeting host CD4 and Tetherin/BST2 to proteasome degradation. Degradation of CD4 prevents any unwanted premature interactions between viral Env and its host receptor CD4 in the endoplasmic reticulum. Degradation of antiretroviral protein Tetherin/BST2 is important for virion budding, as BST2 tethers new viral particles to the host cell membrane. Mechanistically, Vpu bridges either CD4 or BST2 to BTRC, a substrate recognition subunit of the Skp1/Cullin/F-box protein E3 ubiquiti
   3307..4242    +  CDS            hRluc: Renilla luciferase human codon-optimized
   4247..5434    +  CDS            env (fragment): ENV_HV1A2 - Experimental evidence at protein level: Swiss-Prot protein existence level 1. [Transmembrane protein gp41]: Acts as a class I viral fusion protein. Under the current model, the protein has at least 3 conformational states: pre-fusion native state, pre-hairpin intermediate state, and post-fusion hairpin state. During fusion of viral and target intracellular membranes, the coiled coil regions (heptad repeats) assume a trimer-of-hairpins structure, positioning the fusion peptide in close proximity to the C-terminal region of the ectodomain. The formation of this structure appears to d
   5542..6009    +  CDS            env (fragment): ENV_HV1A2 - Experimental evidence at protein level: Swiss-Prot protein existence level 1. [Transmembrane protein gp41]: Acts as a class I viral fusion protein. Under the current model, the protein has at least 3 conformational states: pre-fusion native state, pre-hairpin intermediate state, and post-fusion hairpin state. During fusion of viral and target intracellular membranes, the coiled coil regions (heptad repeats) assume a trimer-of-hairpins structure, positioning the fusion peptide in close proximity to the C-terminal region of the ectodomain. The formation of this structure appears to d
   6012..6197    +  CDS            nef (fragment): NEF_HV1Z2 - Experimental evidence at protein level: Swiss-Prot protein existence level 1. Extracellular Nef protein targets CD4(+) T-lymphocytes for apoptosis by interacting with CXCR4 surface receptors. From Human immunodeficiency virus type 1 group M subtype D (isolate Z2/CDC-Z34) (HIV-1).
   6199..6820    +  LTR            3' LTR: 3' long terminal repeat (LTR) from HIV-1
   6820..6977    +  CDS            lacZα (fragment): LacZα fragment of β-galactosidase; lacZ fragment
   6983..7082    -  misc_feature   bom (fragment): basis of mobility region from pBR322
   7184..1       -  CDS            rop (fragment) (across the origin): Rop protein, which maintains plasmids at low copy number; rop
