[The description below was written by a language model from this plasmid's Addgene catalogue record and pLannotate feature annotations shown in this document.]
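Description:
pCMV128-Rluc-CTE-CCC_O is a 7,218-nt mammalian expression plasmid. The catalogue lists its backbone as unknown, but the annotated bacterial portion looks pUC/pBR322-like. It has a high-copy ColE1/pMB1-type origin and an AmpR (β-lactamase) cassette with its own promoter for ampicillin selection. Remnants of the lac promoter/operator, lacZα, lacI, bom and rop are also present. No mammalian selection marker is annotated, which fits use by transient transfection.

The payload is driven by the human CMV immediate-early enhancer and promoter. Downstream lies a block of HIV-1-derived sequence, annotated as fragments of tat, vpu, env (in two pieces) and nef, ending in the HIV-1 3' LTR, which in such constructs usually supplies the polyadenylation signal. A human codon-optimized Renilla luciferase (hRluc) coding sequence sits within this viral context, between the vpu fragment and the env fragments. The viral reading frames are partial, so they appear to serve as RNA context rather than as expressed proteins.

The insert name indicates a CTE, presumably a retroviral constitutive transport element, the RNA export signal recognised by the mRNA export factor TAP. "CCC" probably denotes a particular sequence variant. Neither the CTE nor this variant is annotated in the feature table, so their position and nature cannot be confirmed from the record; the unannotated gap between the two env fragments is one possible location. The stated purpose is mammalian expression of Rluc-CTE-CCC. Given the associated work on TAP-mediated nuclear export of retroviral RNA, the plasmid most plausibly serves as a luciferase reporter for CTE-dependent export, although the record does not spell out the assay design.
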