Addgene plasmid #147107: pCMV128-Rluc-CTE-CCC_O
Purpose: Mammalian Expression of Rluc-CTE-CCC
Depositing lab: Elisa Izaurralde. Depositing organization: Max Planck Institute for Developmental Biology. Publication: Structure-function studies of nucleocytoplasmic transport of retroviral genomic RNA by mRNA export factor TAP. Teplova M, Wohlbold L, Khin NW, Izaurralde E, Patel DJ. Nat Struct Mol Biol. 2011 Aug 7;18(9):990-8. doi: 10.1038/nsmb.2094. PubMed 21822283.
Backbone
  Vector backbone: Unknown
  Vector type: Mammalian Expression
Growth in bacteria
  Bacterial resistance: Ampicillin, 100 μg/mL
  Growth temperature: 37°C
  Growth strain: DH5alpha
  Copy number: High Copy
Gene/Insert
  Gene/Insert name: Rluc-CTE-CCC
  Species: HIV
  Cloning method: Unknown
Terms and licenses: Academic/Nonprofit Terms; Industry Terms: Not Available to Industry
Depositor comments: Plasmids from this collection were made available to the research community and donated after the lab closed. Please note that the sequence provided by the depositing laboratory may be theoretical/predicted or based on Sanger sequencing results. There may be discrepancies between sequencing results obtained by Addgene and the depositor sequence. If an Addgene verified sequence is not available, please contact before placing your order to request that our lab fully sequence the plasmid.
How to cite: pCMV128-Rluc-CTE-CCC_O was a gift from Elisa Izaurralde (Addgene plasmid # 147107 ; http://n2t.net/addgene:147107 ; RRID:Addgene_147107)
